>Addgene plasmid #248290 | pcDNA3.1-Pur-BFP | addgene full sequence | sequence record 496309 | Addgene NGS Result
CACGTGCTACGAGATTTCGATTCCACCGCCGCCTTCTATGAAAGGTTGGGCTTCGGAATCGTTTTCCGGG
ACGCCGGCTGGATGATCCTCCAGCGCGGGGATCTCATGCTGGAGTTCTTCGCCCACCCCAACTTGTTTAT
TGCAGCTTATAATGGTTACAAATAAAGCAATAGCATCACAAATTTCACAAATAAAGCATTTTTTTCACTG
CATTCTAGTTGTGGTTTGTCCAAACTCATCAATGTATCTTATCATGTCTGTATACCGTCGACCTCTAGCT
AGAGCTTGGCGTAATCATGGTCATAGCTGTTTCCTGTGTGAAATTGTTATCCGCTCACAATTCCACACAA
CATACGAGCCGGAAGCATAAAGTGTAAAGCCTGGGGTGCCTAATGAGTGAGCTAACTCACATTAATTGCG
TTGCGCTCACTGCCCGCTTTCCAGTCGGGAAACCTGTCGTGCCAGCTGCATTAATGAATCGGCCAACGCG
CGGGGAGAGGCGGTTTGCGTATTGGGCGCTCTTCCGCTTCCTCGCTCACTGACTCGCTGCGCTCGGTCGT
TCGGCTGCGGCGAGCGGTATCAGCTCACTCAAAGGCGGTAATACGGTTATCCACAGAATCAGGGGATAAC
GCAGGAAAGAACATGTGAGCAAAAGGCCAGCAAAAGGCCAGGAACCGTAAAAAGGCCGCGTTGCTGGCGT
TTTTCCATAGGCTCCGCCCCCCTGACGAGCATCACAAAAATCGACGCTCAAGTCAGAGGTGGCGAAACCC
GACAGGACTATAAAGATACCAGGCGTTTCCCCCTGGAAGCTCCCTCGTGCGCTCTCCTGTTCCGACCCTG
CCGCTTACCGGATACCTGTCCGCCTTTCTCCCTTCGGGAAGCGTGGCGCTTTCTCATAGCTCACGCTGTA
GGTATCTCAGTTCGGTGTAGGTCGTTCGCTCCAAGCTGGGCTGTGTGCACGAACCCCCCGTTCAGCCCGA
CCGCTGCGCCTTATCCGGTAACTATCGTCTTGAGTCCAACCCGGTAAGACACGACTTATCGCCACTGGCA
GCAGCCACTGGTAACAGGATTAGCAGAGCGAGGTATGTAGGCGGTGCTACAGAGTTCTTGAAGTGGTGGC
CTAACTACGGCTACACTAGAAGAACAGTATTTGGTATCTGCGCTCTGCTGAAGCCAGTTACCTTCGGAAA
AAGAGTTGGTAGCTCTTGATCCGGCAAACAAACCACCGCTGGTAGCGGTGGTTTTTTTGTTTGCAAGCAG
CAGATTACGCGCAGAAAAAAAGGATCTCAAGAAGATCCTTTGATCTTTTCTACGGGGTCTGACGCTCAGT
GGAACGAAAACTCACGTTAAGGGATTTTGGTCATGAGATTATCAAAAAGGATCTTCACCTAGATCCTTTT
AAATTAAAAATGAAGTTTTAAATCAATCTAAAGTATATATGAGTAAACTTGGTCTGACAGTTACCAATGC
TTAATCAGTGAGGCACCTATCTCAGCGATCTGTCTATTTCGTTCATCCATAGTTGCCTGACTCCCCGTCG
TGTAGATAACTACGATACGGGAGGGCTTACCATCTGGCCCCAGTGCTGCAATGATACCGCGAGACCCACG
CTCACCGGCTCCAGATTTATCAGCAATAAACCAGCCAGCCGGAAGGGCCGAGCGCAGAAGTGGTCCTGCA
ACTTTATCCGCCTCCATCCAGTCTATTAATTGTTGCCGGGAAGCTAGAGTAAGTAGTTCGCCAGTTAATA
GTTTGCGCAACGTTGTTGCCATTGCTACAGGCATCGTGGTGTCACGCTCGTCGTTTGGTATGGCTTCATT
CAGCTCCGGTTCCCAACGATCAAGGCGAGTTACATGATCCCCCATGTTGTGCAAAAAAGCGGTTAGCTCC
TTCGGTCCTCCGATCGTTGTCAGAAGTAAGTTGGCCGCAGTGTTATCACTCATGGTTATGGCAGCACTGC
ATAATTCTCTTACTGTCATGCCATCCGTAAGATGCTTTTCTGTGACTGGTGAGTACTCAACCAAGTCATT
CTGAGAATAGTGTATGCGGCGACCGAGTTGCTCTTGCCCGGCGTCAATACGGGATAATACCGCGCCACAT
AGCAGAACTTTAAAAGTGCTCATCATTGGAAAACGTTCTTCGGGGCGAAAACTCTCAAGGATCTTACCGC
TGTTGAGATCCAGTTCGATGTAACCCACTCGTGCACCCAACTGATCTTCAGCATCTTTTACTTTCACCAG
CGTTTCTGGGTGAGCAAAAACAGGAAGGCAAAATGCCGCAAAAAAGGGAATAAGGGCGACACGGAAATGT
TGAATACTCATACTCTTCCTTTTTCAATATTATTGAAGCATTTATCAGGGTTATTGTCTCATGAGCGGAT
ACATATTTGAATGTATTTAGAAAAATAAACAAATAGGGGTTCCGCGCACATTTCCCCGAAAAGTGCCACC
TGACGTCGACGGATCGGGAGATCTCCCGATCCCCTATGGTGCACTCTCAGTACAATCTGCTCTGATGCCG
CATAGTTAAGCCAGTATCTGCTCCCTGCTTGTGTGTTGGAGGTCGCTGAGTAGTGCGCGAGCAAAATTTA
AGCTACAACAAGGCAAGGCTTGACCGACAATTGCATGAAGAATCTGCTTAGGGTTAGGCGTTTTGCGCTG
CTTCGCGATGTACGGGCCAGATATACGCGTTGACATTGATTATTGACTAGTTATTAATAGTAATCAATTA
CGGGGTCATTAGTTCATAGCCCATATATGGAGTTCCGCGTTACATAACTTACGGTAAATGGCCCGCCTGG
CTGACCGCCCAACGACCCCCGCCCATTGACGTCAATAATGACGTATGTTCCCATAGTAACGCCAATAGGG
ACTTTCCATTGACGTCAATGGGTGGAGTATTTACGGTAAACTGCCCACTTGGCAGTACATCAAGTGTATC
ATATGCCAAGTACGCCCCCTATTGACGTCAATGACGGTAAATGGCCCGCCTGGCATTATGCCCAGTACAT
GACCTTATGGGACTTTCCTACTTGGCAGTACATCTACGTATTAGTCATCGCTATTACCATGGTGATGCGG
TTTTGGCAGTACATCAATGGGCGTGGATAGCGGTTTGACTCACGGGGATTTCCAAGTCTCCACCCCATTG
ACGTCAATGGGAGTTTGTTTTGGCACCAAAATCAACGGGACTTTCCAAAATGTCGTAACAACTCCGCCCC
ATTGACGCAAATGGGCGGTAGGCGTGTACGGTGGGAGGTCTATATAAGCAGAGCTCTCTGGCTAACTAGA
GAACCCACTGCTTACTGGCTTATCGAAATTAATACGACTCACTATAGGGAGACCCAAGCTGGCTAGCGTT
TAAACGGGCCCTCTAGACTCGAGATGAGCGAGCTGATTAAGGAGAACATGCACATGAAGCTGTACATGGA
GGGCACCGTGGACAACCATCACTTCAAGTGCACATCCGAGGGCGAAGGCAAGCCCTACGAGGGCACCCAG
ACCATGAGAATCAAGGTGGTCGAGGGCGGCCCTCTCCCCTTCGCCTTCGACATCCTGGCTACTAGCTTCC
TCTACGGCAGCAAGACCTTCATCAACCACACCCAGGGCATCCCCGACTTCTTCAAGCAGTCCTTCCCTGA
GGGCTTCACATGGGAGAGAGTCACCACATACGAAGACGGGGGCGTGCTGACCGCTACCCAGGACACCAGC
CTCCAGGACGGCTGCCTCATCTACAACGTCAAGATCAGAGGGGTGAACTTCACATCCAACGGCCCTGTGA
TGCAGAAGAAAACACTCGGCTGGGAGGCCTTCACCGAGACGCTGTACCCCGCTGACGGCGGCCTGGAAGG
CAGAAACGACATGGCCCTGAAGCTCGTGGGCGGGAGCCATCTGATCGCAAACATCAAGACCACATATAGA
TCCAAGAAACCCGCTAAGAACCTCAAGATGCCTGGCGTCTACTATGTGGACTACAGACTGGAAAGAATCA
AGGAGGCCAACAACGAGACCTACGTCGAGCAGCACGAGGTGGCAGTGGCCAGATACTGCGACCTCCCTAG
CAAACTGGGGCACGATATCGGATCCCTGCAGGGTACCAAGCTTAAGTTTAAACCGCTGATCAGCCTCGAC
TGTGCCTTCTAGTTGCCAGCCATCTGTTGTTTGCCCCTCCCCCGTGCCTTCCTTGACCCTGGAAGGTGCC
ACTCCCACTGTCCTTTCCTAATAAAATGAGGAAATTGCATCGCATTGTCTGAGTAGGTGTCATTCTATTC
TGGGGGGTGGGGTGGGGCAGGACAGCAAGGGGGAGGATTGGGAAGACAATAGCAGGCATGCTGGGGATGC
GGTGGGCTCTATGGCTTCTGAGGCGGAAAGAACCAGCTGGGGCTCTAGGGGGTATCCCC
[124 nt withheld, positions 4400-4523]
C
[91 nt withheld, positions 4525-4615]
A
[49 nt withheld, positions 4617-4665]
CCTTTGACGTTGGAGTCCACGTTCTTT
[37 nt withheld, positions 4693-4729]
ACCCTATCTCGGTCTATTCTTTTGATTTATAAGGGATTTTGCCGATTTCGGCCTATTGGTTAAAAAATGA
GCTGATTTAACAAAAATTTAACGCGAATTAATTCTGTGGAATGTGTGTCAGTTAGGGTGTGGAAAGTCCC
CAGGCTCCCCAGCAGGCAGAAGTATGCAAAGCATGCATCTCAATTAGTCAGCAACCAGGTGTGGAAAGTC
CCCAGGCTCCCCAGCAGGCAGAAGTATGCAAAGCATGCATCTCAATTAGTCAGCAACCATAGTCCCGCCC
CTAACTCCGCCCATCCCGCCCCTAACTCCGCCCAGTTCCGCCCATTCTCCGCCCCATGGCTGACTAATTT
TTTTTATTTATGCAGAGGCCGAGGCCGCCTCTGCCTCTGAGCTATTCCAGAAGTAGTGAGGAGGCTTTTT
TGGAGGCCTAGGCTTTTGCAAAAAGCTCCCGGGAGCTTGTATATCCATTTTCGGATCTGATCAGCACGTG
CCTGAGGATGACCGAGTACAAGCCTACCGTGCGCCTGGCCACTCGCGATGATGTGCCCCGCGCCGTCCGC
ACTCTGGCCGCCGCTTTCGCCGACTACCCCGCTACCCGGCACACCGTGGACCCCGACCGGCACATCGAGC
GTGTGACAGAGTTGCAGGAGCTGTTCCTGACCCGCGTCGGGCTGGACATCGGCAAGGTGTGGGTAGCCGA
CGACGGCGCGGCCGTGGCCGTGTGGACTACCCCCGAGAGCGTTGAGGCCGGCGCCGTGTTCGCCGAGATC
GGCCCCCGAATGGCCGAGCTGAGCGGCAGCCGCCTGGCCGCCCAGCAGCAAATGGAGGGCCTGCTTGCCC
CCCATCGTCCCAAGGAGCCTGCCTGGTTTCTGGCCACTGTAGGAGTGAGCCCCGACCACCAGGGCAAGGG
CTTGGGCAGCGCCGTCGTGTTGCCCGGCGTAGAGGCCGCCGAACGCGCCGGTGTGCCCGCCTTTCTCGAA
ACAAGCGCACCAAGAAACCTTCCATTCTACGAGCGCCTGGGCTTCACCGTGACCGCCGATGTCGAGGTGC
CCGAGGGACCTAGGACCTGGTGTATGACACGAAAACCTGGCGCCTAAGGCGCGCC
Features (pLannotate 1.2.2; 20 found; start..end, strand, type, name):
     10..135     +  CDS            ble (fragment): BLE_KLEPN - Experimental evidence at protein level: Swiss-Prot protein existence level 1. Binding protein with a strong affinity to the bleomycin family of antibiotics. Binds to CL990; an antimitotic-antibiotic compound. From Klebsiella pneumoniae.
    130..251     +  polyA_signal   SV40 poly(A) signal: SV40 polyadenylation signal
    324..340     -  protein_bind   lac operator: The lac repressor binds to the lac operator to inhibit transcription in E. coli. This inhibition can be relieved by adding lactose or isopropyl-β-D-thiogalactopyranoside (IPTG). lac repressor encoded by lacI
    348..378     -  promoter       lac promoter: promoter for the E. coli lac operon
    393..414     -  protein_bind   CAP binding site: CAP binding activates transcription in the presence of cAMP. E. coli catabolite activator protein
    427..519     -  CDS            lacI (fragment): lac repressor; lacI; The lac repressor binds to the lac operator to inhibit transcription in E. coli. This inhibition can be relieved by adding lactose or isopropyl-β-D-thiogalactopyranoside (IPTG).
    702..1290    -  rep_origin     ori: high-copy-number ColE1/pMB1/pBR322/pUC origin of replication
   1461..2321    -  CDS            AmpR: β-lactamase; bla; confers resistance to ampicillin, carbenicillin, and related antibiotics
   2322..2426    -  promoter       AmpR promoter: bla
   2485..2537    -  misc_feature   bom (fragment): basis of mobility region from pBR322
   2692..3071    +  enhancer       CMV enhancer: human cytomegalovirus immediate early enhancer
   3072..3275    +  promoter       CMV promoter: human cytomegalovirus (CMV) immediate early promoter
   3271..3304    +  LTR            5' LTR (truncated) (fragment): truncated 5' long terminal repeat (LTR) from HIV-1
   3320..3338    +  promoter       T7 promoter: promoter for bacteriophage T7 RNA polymerase
   3384..4073    +  CDS            TagBFP: TagBFP is a basic (constitutively fluorescent) blue fluorescent protein published in 2008, derived from Entacmaea quadricolor. It is reported to be a very rapidly-maturing monomer with very low acid sensitivity.
   4130..4354    +  polyA_signal   bGH poly(A) signal: bovine growth hormone polyadenylation signal
   4358..4379    +  promoter       SV40 promoter (fragment): SV40 enhancer and early promoter
   4400..4828    +  rep_origin     f1 ori (sequence partly withheld): f1 bacteriophage origin of replication; arrow indicates direction of (+) strand synthesis
   4842..5171    +  promoter       SV40 promoter: SV40 enhancer and early promoter
   5227..5826    +  CDS            PuroR: puromycin N-acetyltransferase confers resistance to puromycin
