[The description below was written by a language model from this plasmid's Addgene catalogue record and pLannotate feature annotations shown in this document.]
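Description:
pcDNA3.1-Pur-BFP is a 5.8 kb mammalian expression plasmid built on a pcDNA3.1(-) backbone modified to carry puromycin selection. It expresses a blue fluorescent protein constitutively while allowing drug selection of transfected cells. In E. coli it is maintained at high copy through a ColE1/pUC-type origin and selected with ampicillin via the β-lactamase gene and its native promoter. An f1 origin is also present, as are remnants of lac regulatory sequence that have no evident role in the design.

The reporter cassette consists of the human CMV immediate-early enhancer and promoter, followed by a T7 promoter, the BFP coding sequence cloned between XhoI and HindIII sites, and the bovine growth hormone polyadenylation signal. The catalogue lists the insert as a 759 bp BFP from Aequorea victoria. However, annotation of the sequenced plasmid identifies the open reading frame as TagBFP, a fast-maturing monomeric blue protein derived from the sea anemone Entacmaea quadricolor. The species field therefore appears inconsistent with the sequence.

A second, independent cassette uses the SV40 enhancer/early promoter to drive puromycin N-acetyltransferase and ends in the SV40 poly(A) signal. A short bleomycin-resistance fragment just upstream of that signal looks like a leftover from a previous marker. A short match annotated as a truncated HIV-1 LTR near the CMV promoter is probably an annotation artefact, not a functional viral element.

The plasmid suits transfection experiments that need a blue fluorescent marker together with puromycin enrichment or stable line selection. The associated publication concerns knockout of antiviral mx genes in a salmonid cell line, though the record does not state the plasmid's exact role in that work.
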