Addgene plasmid #248290: pcDNA3.1-Pur-BFP
Purpose: Blue Fluorescent Protein expressing plasmid with Puromycin selection marker
Depositing lab: Bertrand Collet. Depositing organization: INRAE Jouy-en-Josas. Publication: Knockout of the antiviral genes mx1 or mx3 modulates the expression of paralogous genes in a salmonid cell line. Chaumont L, Peruzzi M, Huetz F, Raffy C, Le Hir J, Minke J, Leong JC, Boudinot P, Collet B. Fish Shellfish Immunol. 2026 Apr;171:111204. doi: 10.1016/j.fsi.2026.111204. Epub 2026 Feb 9. PubMed 41672287.
Backbone
  Vector backbone: pcDNA3.1-(-)-Pur
  Vector type: Mammalian Expression
  Selectable markers: Puromycin
Growth in bacteria
  Bacterial resistance: Ampicillin, 100 μg/mL
  Growth temperature: 37°C
  Growth strain: DH5alpha
  Copy number: High Copy
Gene/Insert
  Gene/Insert name: BFP
  Species: Aequorea victoria
  Insert size (bp): 759
  Promoter: CMV
  Cloning method: Restriction Enzyme; 5′ cloning site XhoI (not destroyed); 3′ cloning site HindIII (unknown if destroyed)
  Sequencing primers: 5′ GGCTAACTAGAGAACCCACTG; 3′ GGCAACTAGAAGGCACAGTC
Terms and licenses: Academic/Nonprofit Terms; Industry Terms: Not Available to Industry
How to cite: pcDNA3.1-Pur-BFP was a gift from Bertrand Collet (Addgene plasmid # 248290 ; http://n2t.net/addgene:248290 ; RRID:Addgene_248290)
