>Addgene plasmid #248290 | pcDNA3.1-Pur-BFP | depositor partial sequence | sequence record 490847 | BFP insert - sequencing forward primer pcDNA3_for GGCTAACTAGAGAACCCACTG
AATTACTACGACTCACTATAGGGAGACCCAAGCTGGCTAGCGTTTAAACGGGCCCTCTAGACTCGAGATG
AGCGAGCTGATTAAGGAGAACATGCACATGAAGCTGTACATGGAGGGCACCGTGGACAACCATCACTTCA
AGTGCACATCCGAGGGCGAAGGCAAGCCCTACGAGGGCACCCAGACCATGAGAATCAAGGTGGTCGAGGG
CGGCCCTCTCCCCTTCGCCTTCGACATCCTGGCTACTAGCTTCCTCTACGGCAGCAAGACCTTCATCAAC
CACACCCAGGGCATCCCCGACTTCTTCAAGCAGTCCTTCCCTGAGGGCTTCACATGGGAGAGAGTCACCA
CATACGAAGACGGGGGCGTGCTGACCGCTACCCAGGACACCAGCCTCCAGGACGGCTGCCTCATCTACAA
CGTCAAGATCAGAGGGGTGAACTTCACATCCAACGGCCCTGTGATGCAGAAGAAAACACTCGGCTGGGAG
GCCTTCACCGAGACGCTGTACCCCGCTGACGGCGGCCTGGAAGGCAGAAACGACATGGCCCTGAAGCTCG
TGGGCGGGAGCCATCTGATCGCAAACATCAAGACCACATATAGATCCAAGAAACCCGCTAAGAACCTCAA
GATGCCTGGCGTCTACTATGTGGACTACAGACTGGAAAGAATCAAGGAGGCCAACAACGAGACCTACGTC
GAGCAGCACGAGGTGGCAGTGGCCAGATACTGCGACCTCCCTAGCAAACTGGGGCACGATATCGGATCCC
TGCAGGGTACCAAGCTTAAGTTTAAACCGCTGATCAGCCTCGACTGTGCCTTCTAGTTGCCAGCCATCTG
TTGTTTGCCCCTCCCCCGTGCCTTCCTTGACCCTGGAAGGTGCCACTCCCACTGTCCTTTCCTAATAAAA
TGAGGAAATTGCATCGCATTGTCTGAGTAGGTGTCATTCTATTCTGGGGGGTTGGGGTGGGGCAGGACAG
CAAGGGGGAGGATTGGGAAGACAATAGCAGGCATGCTGGGGGATGCGGTGGGCTCTATGGCTTCTGAGGC
GGAAAGAACCAGCTGGGGCTCTAGGGGGTATCCCCACGCGCCCTGGAACGGCGCATTAAGCGCG
