>Addgene plasmid #248290 | pcDNA3.1-Pur-BFP | depositor partial sequence | sequence record 490848 | BFP insert - sequencing reverse primer pcDNA3_rev GGCAACTAGAAGGCACAGTC
ATTCAGCTTGGTACCTGCAGGGATCCGATATCGTGCCCCAGTTTGCTAGGGAGGTCGCAGTATCTGGCCA
CTGCCACCTCGTGCTGCTCGACGTAGGTCTCGTTGTTGGCCTCCTTGATTCTTTCCAGTCTGTAGTCCAC
ATAGTAGACGCCAGGCATCTTGAGGTTCTTAGCGGGTTTCTTGGATCTATATGTGGTCTTGATGTTTGCG
ATCAGATGGCTCCCGCCCACGAGCTTCAGGGCCATGTCGTTTCTGCCTTCCAGGCCGCCGTCAGCGGGGT
ACAGCGTCTCGGTGAAGGCCTCCCAGCCGAGTGTTTTCTTCTGCATCACAGGGCCGTTGGATGTGAAGTT
CACCCCTCTGATCTTGACGTTGTAGATGAGGCAGCCGTCCTGGAGGCTGGTGTCCTGGGTAGCGGTCAGC
ACGCCCCCGTCTTCGTATGTGGTGACTCTCTCCCATGTGAAGCCCTCAGGGAAGGACTGCTTGAAGAAGT
CGGGGATGCCCTGGGTGTGGTTGATGAAGGTCTTGCTGCCGTAGAGGAAGCTAGTAGCCAGGATGTCGAA
GGCGAAGGGGAGAGGGCCGCCCTCGACCACCTTGATTCTCATGGTCTGGGTGCCCTCGTAGGGCTTGCCT
TCGCCCTCGGATGTGCACTTGAAGTGATGGTTGTCCACGGTGCCCTCCATGTACAGCTTCATGTGCATGT
TCTCCTTAATCAGCTCGCTCATCTCGAGTCTAGAGGGCCCGTTTAAACGCTAGCCAGCTTGGGTCTCCCT
ATAGTGAGTCGTATTAATTTCGATAAGCCAGTAAGCAGTGGGTTCTCTAGTTAGCCAGAGAGCTCTGCTT
ATATAGACCTCCCACCGTACACGCCTACCGCCCATTTGCGTCAATGGGGCGGAGTTGTTACGACATTTTG
GAAAGTCCCGTTGATTTTGGTGCCAAAACAAACTCCCATTGACGTCAATGGGGTGGAGACTTGGAAATCC
CCGTGAGTCAAACCGCTATCCACGCCCATTGATGTACTGCCAAAACCGCATCACCATGGTAATAGCGATG
ACTAATACGTAGATGTACTGCCAAGTAGGAAAGTCCCATAAGGTCATGTACTGGGG
