>Addgene plasmid #248290 | pcDNA3.1-Pur-BFP | depositor partial sequence | sequence record 490849 | PurR gene forward Pur_F CTTCTGACACTAGCGCCACC
CGCCGGGCTGGGCAGCGCCGTCGTGTTGCCCGGCGTAGAGGCCGCCGAACGCGCCGGTGTGCCCGCCTTT
CTCGAAACAAGCGCACCAAGAAACCTTCCATTCTACGAGCGCCTGGGCTTCACCGTGACCGCCGATGTCG
AGGTGCCCGAGGGACCTAGGACCTGGTGTATGACACGAAAACCTGGCGCCTAAGGCGCGCCCACGTGCTA
CGAGATTTCGATTCCACCGCCGCCTTCTATGAAAGGTTGGGCTTCGGAATCGTTTTCCGGGACGCCGGCT
GGATGATCCTCCAGCGCGGGGATCTCATGCTGGAGTTCTTCGCCCACCCCAACTTGTTTATTGCAGCTTA
TAATGGTTACAAATAAAGCAATAGCATCACAAATTTCACAAATAAAGCATTTTTTTCACTGCATTCTAGT
TGTGGTTTGTCCAAACTCATCAATGTATCTTATCATGTCTGTATACCGTCGACCTCTAGCTAGAGCTTGG
CGTAATCATGGTCATAGCTGTTTCCTGTGTGAAATTGTTATCCGCTCACAATTCCACACAACATACGAGC
CGGAAGCATAAAGTGTAAAGCCTGGGGTGCCTAATGAGTGAGCTAACTCACATTAATTGCGTTGCGCTCA
CTGCCCGCTTTCCAGTCGGGAAACCTGTCGTGCCAGCTGCATTAATGAATCGGCCAACGCGCGGGGAGAG
GCGGTTTGCGTATTGGGCGCTCTTCCGCTTCCTCGCTCACTGACTCGCTGCGCTCGGTCGTTCGGCTGCG
GCGAGCGGTATCAGCTCACTCAAAGGCGGTAATACGGTTATCCACAGAATCAGGGGATAACGCAGGAAAG
AACATGTGAGCAAAAGGCCAGCAAAAGGCCAGGAACCGTAAAAAGGCCGCGTTGCTGGCGTTTTTCCATA
GGCTCCGCCCCCCTGACGAGCATCACAAAAATCGACGCTCAAGTCAGAGGTGGCGAAACCCGACAGGACT
ATAAAGATACCAGGCGTTTCCCCCTGGAAGCTCCCTCGTGCGCTCTCCTGTTCCGACCCTGCCGCTTACC
GGATACCTGTCCGCCTTTCTCCCTTCGGGAAGCGTGGCGCTTTCTCATAGCTCACGCTGTAGGTATCTCA
GTTCGGTGTAGGTCGTTCGCTCCAAGCTGGGCTGTGTGCACGAACCCCCGTTCAGCCGAACGCTGCGCCT
TATCCGGTAACTATCGTCTTGAGTCCAACCCGGTAAGAA
