>Addgene plasmid #248290 | pcDNA3.1-Pur-BFP | depositor partial sequence | sequence record 490850 | PurR gene forward Res_F CCCGGGAGCTTGTATATCC
ATGCGTGCTGAGGATGACCGAGTACAAGCCTACCGTGCGCCTGGCCACTCGCGATGATGTGCCCCGCGCC
GTCCGCACTCTGGCCGCCGCTTTCGCCGACTACCCCGCTACCCGGCACACCGTGGACCCCGACCGGCACA
TCGAGCGTGTGACAGAGTTGCAGGAGCTGTTCCTGACCCGCGTCGGGCTGGACATCGGCAAGGTGTGGGT
AGCCGACGACGGCGCGGCCGTGGCCGTGTGGACTACCCCCGAGAGCGTTGAGGCCGGCGCCGTGTTCGCC
GAGATCGGCCCCCGAATGGCCGAGCTGAGCGGCAGCCGCCTGGCCGCCCAGCAGCAAATGGAGGGCCTGC
TTGCCCCCCATCGTCCCAAGGAGCCTGCCTGGTTTCTGGCCACTGTAGGAGTGAGCCCCGACCACCAGGG
CAAGGGCTTGGGCAGCGCCGTCGTGTTGCCCGGCGTAGAGGCCGCCGAACGCGCCGGTGTGCCCGCCTTT
CTCGAAACAAGCGCACCAAGAAACCTTCCATTCTACGAGCGCCTGGGCTTCACCGTGACCGCCGATGTCG
AGGTGCCCGAGGGACCTAGGACCTGGTGTATGACACGAAAACCTGGCGCCTAAGGCGCGCCCACGTGCTA
CGAGATTTCGATTCCACCGCCGCCTTCTATGAAAGGTTGGGCTTCGGAATCGTTTTCCGGGACGCCGGCT
GGATGATCCTCCAGCGCGGGGATCTCATGCTGGAGTTCTTCGCCCACCCCAACTTGTTTATTGCAGCTTA
TAATGGTTACAAATAAAGCAATAGCATCACAAATTTCACAAATAAAGCATTTTTTTCACTGCATTCTAGT
TGTGGTTTGTCCAAACTCATCAATGTATCTTATCATGTCTGTATACCGTCGACCTCTAGCTAGAGCTTGG
CGTAATCATGGTCATAGCTGTTTCCTGTGTGAAATTGTTATCCGCTCACAATTCCACACAACATACGAGC
CGGAAGCATAAAGTGTAAAGCCTGGGGTGCCTAATGAGTGAGCTAACTCACATTAATTGCGTTGCGCTCA
CTGCCCGCTTTCCAGTCGGGAAACCTGTCGTGCCAGCTGCATTAATGAATCGGCCAACGCGCGGGGAGAG
GCGGTTTGCGTATTGGGCGC
