>Addgene plasmid #248290 | pcDNA3.1-Pur-BFP | depositor partial sequence | sequence record 490851 | PurR gene reverse Res_R GAAAACGATTCCGAAGCCC
TAGGGGCGGTGGATCGAATCTCGTAGCACGTGGGCGCGCCTTAGGCGCCAGGTTTTCGTGTCATACACCA
GGTCCTAGGTCCCTCGGGCACCTCGACATCGGCGGTCACGGTGAAGCCCAGGCGCTCGTAGAATGGAAGG
TTTCTTGGTGCGCTTGTTTCGAGAAAGGCGGGCACACCGGCGCGTTCGGCGGCCTCTACGCCGGGCAACA
CGACGGCGCTGCCCAAGCCCTTGCCCTGGTGGTCGGGGCTCACTCCTACAGTGGCCAGAAACCAGGCAGG
CTCCTTGGGACGATGGGGGGCAAGCAGGCCCTCCATTTGCTGCTGGGCGGCCAGGCGGCTGCCGCTCAGC
TCGGCCATTCGGGGGCCGATCTCGGCGAACACGGCGCCGGCCTCAACGCTCTCGGGGGTAGTCCACACGG
CCACGGCCGCGCCGTCGTCGGCTACCCACACCTTGCCGATGTCCAGCCCGACGCGGGTCAGGAACAGCTC
CTGCAACTCTGTCACACGCTCGATGTGCCGGTCGGGGTCCACGGTGTGCCGGGTAGCGGGGTAGTCGGCG
AAAGCGGCGGCCAGAGTGCGGACGGCGCGGGGCACATCATCGCGAGTGGCCAGGCGCACGGTAGGCTTGT
ACTCGGTCATCCTCAGGCACGTGCTGATCAGATCCGAAAATGGATATACAAGCTCCCGGGAGCTTTTTGC
AAAAGCCTAGGCCTCCAAAAAAGCCTCCTCACTACTTCTGGAATAGCTCAGAGGCAGAGGCGGCCTCGGC
CTCTGCATAAATAAAAAAAATTAGTCAGCCATGGGGCGGAGAATGGGCGGAACTGGGCGGAGTTAGGGGC
GGGATGGGCGGAGTTAGGGGCGGGACTATGGTTGCTGACTAATTGAGATGCATGCTTTGCATACTTCTGC
CTGCTGGGGAGCCTGGGGACTTTCCACACCTGGTTGCTGACTAATTGAGATGCATGCTTTGCATACTTCT
GCCTGCTGGGGAGCCTGGGGACTTTCCACACCCTAACTGACACACATTCCACAGAATTAATTCGCGTTAA
ATTTTTGTTAAATCAGCTCATTTTTTAACCAATAGGCCGAAATCGGCAAAATCCCTTATAAATCAAAAAA
TAGACCGAGATAGGGTTGAGTGTTGTTCCAGTTTGGAACAAGAGTCACTATTAAAGAACGTGGACTCCAC
GTCAAGGGCGAAAAACCGTCTATCAGGGCGATGGCCACTACGTGAACAT
